Addgene plasmid #117234: pSGKP-spe
Purpose: (Empty Backbone) A sgRNA expression plasmid for genome editing in Klebsiella Pneumoniae
Depositing lab: Quanjiang Ji. Depositing organization: ShanghaiTech University. Publication: Precise and efficient genome editing in Klebsiella pneumoniae using CRISPR-Cas9 and CRISPR-assisted cytidine deaminase. Wang Y, Wang S, Chen W, Song L, Zhang Y, Shen Z, Yu F, Li M, Ji Q. Appl Environ Microbiol. 2018 Sep 14. pii: AEM.01834-18. doi: 10.1128/AEM.01834-18. PubMed 30217854.
Backbone
  Vector backbone: Unknown
  Backbone size (bp): 4705
  Vector type: Bacterial Expression, CRISPR, Synthetic Biology
Growth in bacteria
  Bacterial resistance: Spectinomycin, 50 μg/mL
  Growth temperature: 37°C
  Growth strain: DH5alpha
  Growth instructions: Selectable Marker: 50 μg/mL spectinomycin in both E.coli and Klebsiella Pneumoniae
  Copy number: High Copy
Gene/Insert
  Cloning method: Gibson Cloning
Terms and licenses: Academic/Nonprofit Terms; Industry Terms: Not Available to Industry
How to cite: pSGKP-spe was a gift from Quanjiang Ji (Addgene plasmid # 117234 ; http://n2t.net/addgene:117234 ; RRID:Addgene_117234)
