[The description below was written by a language model from this plasmid's Addgene catalogue record and pLannotate feature annotations shown in this document.]
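Description:
pSGKP-spe is a 4,705 bp empty-backbone plasmid for expressing single guide RNAs in CRISPR-based genome editing of Klebsiella pneumoniae. The parental backbone is not recorded, but the annotated sequence shows a high-copy ColE1/pUC-type origin of replication. An aadA aminoglycoside adenylyltransferase gene sits downstream of the bla (AmpR) promoter and confers spectinomycin resistance. According to the record, spectinomycin is the selectable marker in both E. coli and K. pneumoniae.

The functional core is a guide RNA cassette. A constitutive synthetic J23119 promoter, in the variant ending in an SpeI site, lies a short distance upstream of the Streptococcus pyogenes Cas9 gRNA scaffold. The small gap between promoter and scaffold is presumably where a user-chosen spacer is inserted, although the record does not describe the cloning sites; it lists only Gibson cloning as the construction method. No Cas9 gene is annotated, so the nuclease or a Cas9-derived cytidine deaminase editor must be supplied from a separate construct. This fits the associated publication on Cas9 and CRISPR-assisted base editing in this species.

The plasmid also carries the Bacillus subtilis sacB gene with its native sacB/sacR promoter region. This gene encodes levansucrase, which makes Gram-negative hosts sensitive to sucrose. It is a standard counter-selection marker, most plausibly used here to cure the sgRNA plasmid after editing. Multiple cloning site fragments flanking the cassette could accommodate additional sequences such as repair templates, though the record does not state this. The remaining annotations are fragments of rop, bom, lacZα and lacI, plus the lac promoter, operator and CAP site. These appear to be remnants of earlier cloning vectors with no stated role.
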