Features (pLannotate 1.2.2; 17 found; start..end, strand, type, name):
    259..847     -  rep_origin     ori: high-copy-number ColE1/pMB1/pBR322/pUC origin of replication
   1018..1805    -  CDS            SmR (fragment): aminoglycoside adenylyltransferase (Murphy, 1985); aadA; confers resistance to spectinomycin and streptomycin
   1810..1914    -  promoter       AmpR promoter: bla
   2009..2044    +  CDS            rop (fragment): Rop protein, which maintains plasmids at low copy number; rop
   2146..2245    +  misc_feature   bom (fragment): basis of mobility region from pBR322
   2251..2408    -  CDS            lacZα (fragment): LacZα fragment of β-galactosidase; lacZ fragment
   2425..2461    -  misc_feature   MCS (fragment): pBluescript multiple cloning site
   2462..2497    +  misc_feature   bom (fragment): basis of mobility region from pBR322
   2523..3941    -  CDS            sacB: SACB_BACSU - Experimental evidence at protein level: Swiss-Prot protein existence level 1. From Bacillus subtilis (strain 168).
   3942..4314    -  promoter       sacB promoter (fragment): sacR; sacB promoter and control region
   4327..4361    +  promoter       J23119(SpeI) promoter: bacterial promoter (Registry of Standard Biological Parts BBa J23119) modified to end with an SpeI site
   4379..4454    +  misc_RNA       gRNA scaffold: guide RNA scaffold for the Streptococcus pyogenes CRISPR/Cas9 system
   4460..4527    -  misc_feature   MCS (fragment): pBluescript multiple cloning site
   4586..4602    -  protein_bind   lac operator: The lac repressor binds to the lac operator to inhibit transcription in E. coli. This inhibition can be relieved by adding lactose or isopropyl-β-D-thiogalactopyranoside (IPTG). lac repressor encoded by lacI
   4610..4640    -  promoter       lac promoter: promoter for the E. coli lac operon
   4655..4676    -  protein_bind   CAP binding site: CAP binding activates transcription in the presence of cAMP. E. coli catabolite activator protein
   4689..76      -  CDS            lacI (fragment) (across the origin): lac repressor; lacI; The lac repressor binds to the lac operator to inhibit transcription in E. coli. This inhibition can be relieved by adding lactose or isopropyl-β-D-thiogalactopyranoside (IPTG).
>Addgene plasmid #117234 | pSGKP-spe | addgene full sequence | sequence record 227370 | Addgene NGS Result
GTCGGGAAACCTGTCGTGCCAGCTGCATTAATGAATCGGCCAACGCGCGGGGAGAGGCGGTTTGCGTATT
GGGCGCTCTTCCGCTTCCTCGCTCACTGACTCGCTGCGCTCGGTCGTTCGGCTGCGGCGAGCGGTATCAG
CTCACTCAAAGGCGGTAATACGGTTATCCACAGAATCAGGGGATAACGCAGGAAAGAACATGTGAGCAAA
AGGCCAGCAAAAGGCCAGGAACCGTAAAAAGGCCGCGTTGCTGGCGTTTTTCCATAGGCTCCGCCCCCCT
GACGAGCATCACAAAAATCGACGCTCAAGTCAGAGGTGGCGAAACCCGACAGGACTATAAAGATACCAGG
CGTTTCCCCCTGGAAGCTCCCTCGTGCGCTCTCCTGTTCCGACCCTGCCGCTTACCGGATACCTGTCCGC
CTTTCTCCCTTCGGGAAGCGTGGCGCTTTCTCATAGCTCACGCTGTAGGTATCTCAGTTCGGTGTAGGTC
GTTCGCTCCAAGCTGGGCTGTGTGCACGAACCCCCCGTTCAGCCCGACCGCTGCGCCTTATCCGGTAACT
ATCGTCTTGAGTCCAACCCGGTAAGACACGACTTATCGCCACTGGCAGCAGCCACTGGTAACAGGATTAG
CAGAGCGAGGTATGTAGGCGGTGCTACAGAGTTCTTGAAGTGGTGGCCTAACTACGGCTACACTAGAAGA
ACAGTATTTGGTATCTGCGCTCTGCTGAAGCCAGTTACCTTCGGAAAAAGAGTTGGTAGCTCTTGATCCG
GCAAACAAACCACCGCTGGTAGCGGTGGTTTTTTTGTTTGCAAGCAGCAGATTACGCGCAGAAAAAAAGG
ATCTCAAGAAGATCCTTTGATCTTTTCTACGGGGTCTGACGCTCAGTGGAACGAAAACTCACGTTAAGGG
ATTTTGGTCATGAGATTATCAAAAAGGATCTTCACCTAGATCCTTTTAAATTAAAAATGAAGTTTTAAAT
CAATCTAAAGTATATATGAGTAAACTTGGTCTGACAGTTATTTGCCGACTACCTTGGTGATCTCGCCTTT
CACGTAGTGGACAAATTCTTCCAACTGATCTGCGCGCGAGGCCAAGCGATCTTCTTCTTGTCCAAGATAA
GCCTGTCTAGCTTCAAGTATGACGGGCTGATACTGGGCCGGCAGGCGCTCCATTGCCCAGTCGGCAGCGA
CATCCTTCGGCGCGATTTTGCCGGTTACTGCGCTGTACCAAATGCGGGACAACGTAAGCACTACATTTCG
CTCATCGCCAGCCCAGTCGGGCGGCGAGTTCCATAGCGTTAAGGTTTCATTTAGCGCCTCAAATAGATCC
TGTTCAGGAACCGGATCAAAGAGTTCCTCCGCCGCTGGACCTACCAAGGCAACGCTATGTTCTCTTGCTT
TTGTCAGCAAGATAGCCAGATCAATGTCGATCGTGGCTGGCTCGAAGATACCTGCAAGAATGTCATTGCG
CTGCCATTCTCCAAATTGCAGTTCGCGCTTAGCTGGATAACGCCACGGAATGATGTCGTCGTGCACAACA
ATGGTGACTTCTACAGCGCGGAGAATCTCGCTCTCTCCAGGGGAAGCCGAAGTTTCCAAAAGGTCGTTGA
TCAAAGCTCGCCGCGTTGTTTCATCAAGCCTTACGGTCACCGTAACCAGCAAATCAATATCACTGTGTGG
CTTCAGGCCGCCATCCACTGCGGAGCCGTACAAATGTACGGCCAGCAACGTCGGTTCGAGATGGCGCTCG
ATGACGCCAACTACCTCTGATAGTTGAGTCGATACTTCGGCGATCACCGCTTCCCCCATACTCTTCCTTT
TTCAATATTATTGAAGCATTTATCAGGGTTATTGTCTCATGAGCGGATACATATTTGAATGTATTTAGAA
AAATAAACAAATAGGGGTTCCGCGCACATTTCCCCGAAAAGTGCCACCTGACGTCTAAGAAACCATTATT
ATCATGACATTAACCTATAAAAATAGGCGTATCACGAGGCCCTTTCGTCTCGCGCGTTTCGGTGATGACG
GTGAAAACCTCTGACACATGCAGCTCCCGGAGACGGTCACAGCTTGTCTGTAAGCGGATGCCGGGAGCAG
ACAAGCCCGTCAGGGCGCGTCAGCGGGTGTTGGCGGGTGTCGGGGCTGGCTTAACTATGCGGCATCAGAG
CAGATTGTACTGAGAGTGCACCATATGCGGTGTGAAATACCGCACAGATGCGTAAGGAGAAAATACCGCA
TCAGGCGCCATTCGCCATTCAGGCTGCGCAACTGTTGGGAAGGGCGATCGGTGCGGGCCTCTTCGCTATT
ACGCCAGCTGGCGAAAGGGGGATGTGCTGCAAGGCGATTAAGTTGGGTAACGCCAGGGTTTTCCCAGTCA
CGACGTTGTAAAACGACGGCCAGTGAATTGACGCGTATTGGGATGGTACCGGGCCCCCCCTCGAGGTCGA
CGGTATCGATACGGCATCAGAGCAGATTGTACTGAGAGTGCACCATAATCGGCATTTTCTTTTGCGTTTT
TATTTGTTAACTGTTAATTGTCCTTGTTCAAGGATGCTGTCTTTGACAACAGATGTTTTCTTGCCTTTGA
TGTTCAGCAGGAAGCTAGGCGCAAACGTTGATTGTTTGTCTGCGTAGAATCCTCTGTTTGTCATATAGCT
TGTAATCACGACATTGTTTCCTTTCGCTTGAGGTACAGCGAAGTGTGAGTAAGTAAAGGTTACATCGTTA
GGATCAAGATCCATTTTTAACACAAGGCCAGTTTTGTTCAGCGGCTTGTATGGGCCAGTTAAAGAATTAG
AAACATAACCAAGCATGTAAATATCGTTAGACGTAATGCCGTCAATCGTCATTTTTGATCCGCGGGAGTC
AGTGAACAGATACCATTTGCCGTTCATTTTAAAGACGTTCGCGCGTTCAATTTCATCTGTTACTGTGTTA
GATGCAATCAGCGGTTTCATCACTTTTTTCAGTGTGTAATCATCGTTTAGCTCAATCATACCGAGAGCGC
CGTTTGCTAACTCAGCCGTGCGTTTTTTATCGCTTTGCAGAAGTTTTTGACTTTCTTGACGGAAGAATGA
TGTGCTTTTGCCATAGTATGCTTTGTTAAATAAAGATTCTTCGCCTTGGTAGCCATCTTCAGTTCCAGTG
TTTGCTTCAAATACTAAGTATTTGTGGCCTTTATCTTCTACGTAGTGAGGATCTCTCAGCGTATGGTTGT
CGCCTGAGCTGTAGTTGCCTTCATCGATGAACTGCTGTACATTTTGATACGTTTTTCCGTCACCGTCAAA
GATTGATTTATAATCCTCTACACCGTTGATGTTCAAAGAGCTGTCTGATGCTGATACGTTAACTTGTGCA
GTTGTCAGTGTTTGTTTGCCGTAATGTTTACCGGAGAAATCAGTGTAGAATAAACGGATTTTTCCGTCAG
ATGTAAATGTGGCTGAACCTGACCATTCTTGTGTTTGGTCTTTTAGGATAGAATCATTTGCATCGAATTT
GTCGCTGTCTTTAAAGACGCGGCCAGCGTTTTTCCAGCTGTCAATAGAAGTTTCGCCGACTTTTTGATAG
AACATGTAAATCGATGTGTCATCCGCATTTTTAGGATCTCCGGCTAATGCAAAGACGATGTGGTAGCCGT
GATAGTTTGCGACAGTGCCGTCAGCGTTTTGTAATGGCCAGCTGTCCCAAACGTCCAGGCCTTTTGCAGA
AGAGATATTTTTAATTGTGGACGAATCGAACTCAGGAACTTGATATTTTTCATTTTTTTGCTGTTCAGGG
ATTTGCAGCATATCATGGCGTGTAATATGGGAAATGCCGTATGTTTCCTTATATGGCTTTTGGTTCGTTT
CTTTCGCAAACGCTTGAGTTGCGCCTCCTGCCAGCAGTGCGGTAGTAAAGGTTAATACTGTTGCTTGTTT
TGCAAACTTTTTGATGTTCATCGTTCATGTCTCCTTTTTTATGTACTGTGTTAGCGGTCTGCTTCTTCCA
GCCCTCCTGTTTGAAGATGGCAAGTTAGTTACGCACAATAAAAAAAGACCTAAAATATGTAAGGGGTGAC
GCCAAAGTATACACTTTGCCCTTTACACATTTTAGGTCTTGCCTGCTTTATCAGTAACAAACCCGCGCGA
TTTACTTTTCGACCTCATTCTATTAGACTCTCGTTTGGATTGCAACTGGTCTATTTTCCTCTTTTGTTTG
ATAGAAAATCATAAAAGGATTTGCAGACTACGGGCCTAAAGAACTAAAAAATCTATCTGTTTCTTTTCAT
TCTCTGTATTTTTTATAGTTTCTGTTGCATGGGCATAAAGTTGCAAGCTTGATATCTTGACAGCTAGCTC
AGTCCTAGGTATAATACTAGTCGAGACCATTGGTCTCAGTTTTAGAGCTAGAAATAGCAAGTTAAAATAA
GGCTAGTCCGTTATCAACTTGAAAAAGTGGCACCGAGTCGGTGCTTTTTTTGATATCGAATTCCTGCAGC
CCGGGGGATCCACTAGTTCTAGAGCGGCCGCCACCGCGGTGGAGCTCATCCCAATGGCGCGCCGAGCTTG
GCTCGAGCATGGTCATAGCTGTTTCCTGTGTGAAATTGTTATCCGCTCACAATTCCACACAACATACGAG
CCGGAAGCATAAAGTGTAAAGCCTGGGGTGCCTAATGAGTGAGCTAACTCACATTAATTGCGTTGCGCTC
ACTGCCCGCTTTCCA
